Addgene plasmid #70206: pBEST-p15A-J23100-deGFP-T500 (130p)
Purpose: Promoter panel
Depositing lab: Richard Murray. Depositing organization: California Institute of Technology. Publication: Linear DNA for rapid prototyping of synthetic biological circuits in an Escherichia coli based TX-TL cell-free system. Sun ZZ, Yeung E, Hayes CA, Noireaux V, Murray RM. ACS Synth Biol. 2014 Jun 20;3(6):387-97. doi: 10.1021/sb400131a. Epub 2013 Dec 4. PubMed 24303785.
Backbone
  Vector backbone: pBEST
Growth in bacteria
  Bacterial resistance: Ampicillin, 100 μg/mL
  Growth temperature: 37°C
  Growth strain: DH5alpha
  Growth instructions: Strong UTR -> be careful for overexpression mutations
  Copy number: High Copy
Gene/Insert
  Gene/Insert name: deGFP
Terms and licenses: Academic/Nonprofit Terms; Industry Terms: Not Available to Industry
How to cite: pBEST-p15A-J23100-deGFP-T500 (130p) was a gift from Richard Murray (Addgene plasmid # 70206 ; http://n2t.net/addgene:70206 ; RRID:Addgene_70206)
