[The description below was written by a language model from this plasmid's Addgene catalogue record and pLannotate feature annotations shown in this document.]
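Description:
pBEST-p15A-J23100-deGFP-T500 (130p) is a small (about 3.3 kb) bacterial expression plasmid on the pBEST backbone, built as one member of a constitutive promoter panel for characterising gene expression in an E. coli-based TX-TL cell-free transcription–translation system. It is propagated in E. coli under ampicillin selection, with the β-lactamase gene driven by its native bla promoter. As the name indicates, replication relies on a p15A origin, which is annotated in the sequence. p15A is generally regarded as a medium-copy origin compatible with ColE1-type plasmids, although the catalogue entry lists the plasmid as high copy. Short annotated matches to an RSF origin, the pBR322 bom region and a tetracycline resistance gene are fragments only and appear to be backbone remnants, not functional elements.

The payload is a single reporter cassette. A short synthetic constitutive promoter sits just upstream of the reporter; the annotation software labels it as a partial match to J23119, consistent with the closely related Anderson-family promoter J23100 given in the plasmid name. It is followed by a strong ribosome binding site derived from bacteriophage T7 gene 10 and the deGFP coding sequence, an EGFP-derived green fluorescent protein (annotated by the software as an EGFP variant). The T500 transcriptional terminator named in the construct is not separately annotated in the feature table. A lambda phage O gene fragment lies immediately upstream of the promoter, and its role is not stated in the record. The depositor notes that the strong untranslated region can lead to overexpression and select for mutations in the cassette. Fluorescence output from this plasmid serves as a readout of J23100 promoter strength relative to other panel members.
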