Features (pLannotate 1.2.2; 10 found; start..end, strand, type, name):
      7..29      +  RBS            RBS: efficient ribosome binding site from bacteriophage T7 gene 10 (Olins and Rangwala, 1989)
     39..710     +  CDS            (3-F)Tyr-EGFP: (3-F)Tyr-EGFP is a basic (constitutively fluorescent) green fluorescent protein published in 2004, derived from Aequorea victoria.
    750..874     +  CDS            TcR (fragment): tetracycline efflux protein; tet; confers resistance to tetracycline
   1000..1544    +  rep_origin     p15A ori: Plasmids containing the medium-copy-number p15A origin of replication can be propagated in E. coli cells that contain a second plasmid with the ColE1 origin.
   1632..1687    +  rep_origin     RSF ori (fragment): Plasmids containing the RSF 1030 origin of replication can be propagated in E. coli cells that contain additional plasmids with compatible origins.
   1786..1807    -  misc_feature   bom (fragment): basis of mobility region from pBR322
   1911..2771    -  CDS            AmpR: β-lactamase; bla; confers resistance to ampicillin, carbenicillin, and related antibiotics
   2772..2876    -  promoter       AmpR promoter: bla
   2978..3232    +  CDS            O (fragment): VRPO_LAMBD - Protein inferred from homology: Swiss-Prot protein existence level 3. Necessary for the bidirectional replication of DNA. It interacts with the ori (origin of replication) region of the genome during the initiation of replication. From Escherichia phage lambda (Bacteriophage lambda).
   3233..3257    +  promoter       J23119(SpeI) promoter (fragment): bacterial promoter (Registry of Standard Biological Parts BBa J23119) modified to end with an SpeI site
>Addgene plasmid #70206 | pBEST-p15A-J23100-deGFP-T500 (130p) | depositor full sequence | sequence record 125469 | pBEST-p15A-J23100-deGFP-T500 (130p) sequence 3273 bps
AATAATTTTGTTTAACTTTAAGAAGGAGATATACCATGGAGCTTTTCACTGGCGTTGTTCCCATCCTGGT
CGAGCTGGACGGCGACGTAAACGGCCACAAGTTCAGCGTGTCCGGCGAGGGCGAGGGCGATGCCACCTAC
GGCAAGCTGACCCTGAAGTTCATCTGCACCACCGGCAAGCTGCCCGTGCCCTGGCCCACCCTCGTGACCA
CCCTGACCTACGGCGTGCAGTGCTTCAGCCGCTACCCCGACCACATGAAGCAGCACGACTTCTTCAAGTC
CGCCATGCCCGAAGGCTACGTCCAGGAGCGCACCATCTTCTTCAAGGACGACGGCAACTACAAGACCCGC
GCCGAGGTGAAGTTCGAGGGCGACACCCTGGTGAACCGCATCGAGCTGAAGGGCATCGACTTCAAGGAGG
ACGGCAACATCCTGGGGCACAAGCTGGAGTACAACTACAACAGCCACAACGTCTATATCATGGCCGACAA
GCAGAAGAACGGCATCAAGGTGAACTTCAAGATCCGCCACAACATCGAGGACGGCAGCGTGCAGCTCGCC
GACCACTACCAGCAGAACACCCCCATCGGCGACGGCCCCGTGCTGCTGCCCGACAACCACTACCTGAGCA
CCCAGTCCGCCCTGAGCAAAGACCCCAACGAGAAGCGCGATCACATGGTCCTGCTGGAGTTCGTGACCGC
CGCCGGGATCTAACTCGAGCAAAGCCCGCCGAAAGGCGGGCTTTTCTGTGTCGACCGATGCCCTTGAGAG
CCTTCAACCCAGTCAGCTCCTTCCGGTGGGCGCGGGGCATGACTATCGTCGCCGCACTTATGACTGTCTT
CTTTATCATGCAACTCGTAGGACAGGTGCCGGCATGATAAGCTGTCAAACATGAGAATTACAACTTATAT
CGTATGGGGCTGACTTCAGGTGCTACATTTGAAGAGATAAATTGCACTGAAATCTAGAAATATTTTATCT
GATTAATAAGATGATCTTCTTGAGATCGTTTTGGTCTGCGCGTAATCTCTTGCTCTGAAAACGAAAAAAC
CGCCTTGCAGGGCGGTTTTTCGAAGGTTCTCTGAGCTACCAACTCTTTGAACCGAGGTAACTGGCTTGGA
GGAGCGCAGTCACCAAAACTTGTCCTTTCAGTTTAGCCTTAACCGGCGCATGACTTCAAGACTAACTCCT
CTAAATCAATTACCAGTGGCTGCTGCCAGTGGTGCTTTTGCATGTCTTTCCGGGTTGGACTCAAGACGAT
AGTTACCGGATAAGGCGCAGCGGTCGGACTGAACGGGGGGTTCGTGCATACAGTCCAGCTTGGAGCGAAC
TGCCTACCCGGAACTGAGTGTCAGGCGTGGAATGAGACAAACGCGGCCATAACAGCGGAATGACACCGGT
AAACCGAAAGGCAGGAACAGGAGAGCGCACGAGGGAGCCGCCAGGGGAAACGCCTGGTATCTTTATAGTC
CTGTCGGGTTTCGCCACCACTGATTTGAGCGTCAGATTTCGTGATGCTTGTCAGGGGGGCGGAGCCTATG
GAAAAACGGCTTTGCCGCGGCCCTCTCACTTCCCTGTTAAGTATCTTCCTGGCATCTTCCAGGAAATCTC
CGCCCCGTTCGTAAGCCATTTCCGCTCGCCGCAGTCGAACGACCGAGCGTAGCGAGTCAGTGAGCGAGGA
AGCGGAATATATCCTGTATCACATATTCTGCTGACGCACCGGTGCAGCCTTTTTTCTCCTGCCACATGAA
GCACTTCACTGACACCCTCATCAGTGCCAACATAGTAAGCCAGTATACACTCCGCTAGGGTCATGAGATT
ATCAAAAAGGATCTTCACCTAGATCCTTTTAAATTAAAAATGAAGTTTTAAATCAATCTAAAGTATATAT
GAGTAAACTTGGTCTGACAGTTACCAATGCTTAATCAGTGAGGCACCTATCTCAGCGATCTGTCTATTTC
GTTCATCCATAGTTGCCTGACTCCCCGTCGTGTAGATAACTACGATACGGGAGGGCTTACCATCTGGCCC
CAGTGCTGCAATGATACCGCGAGACCCACGCTCACCGGCTCCAGATTTATCAGCAATAAACCAGCCAGCC
GGAAGGGCCGAGCGCAGAAGTGGTCCTGCAACTTTATCCGCCTCCATCCAGTCTATTAATTGTTGCCGGG
AAGCTAGAGTAAGTAGTTCGCCAGTTAATAGTTTGCGCAACGTTGTTGCCATTGCTACAGGCATCGTGGT
GTCACGCTCGTCGTTTGGTATGGCTTCATTCAGCTCCGGTTCCCAACGATCAAGGCGAGTTACATGATCC
CCCATGTTGTGCAAAAAAGCGGTTAGCTCCTTCGGTCCTCCGATCGTTGTCAGAAGTAAGTTGGCCGCAG
TGTTATCACTCATGGTTATGGCAGCACTGCATAATTCTCTTACTGTCATGCCATCCGTAAGATGCTTTTC
TGTGACTGGTGAGTACTCAACCAAGTCATTCTGAGAATAGTGTATGCGGCGACCGAGTTGCTCTTGCCCG
GCGTCAATACGGGATAATACCGCGCCACATAGCAGAACTTTAAAAGTGCTCATCATTGGAAAACGTTCTT
CGGGGCGAAAACTCTCAAGGATCTTACCGCTGTTGAGATCCAGTTCGATGTAACCCACTCGTGCACCCAA
CTGATCTTCAGCATCTTTTACTTTCACCAGCGTTTCTGGGTGAGCAAAAACAGGAAGGCAAAATGCCGCA
AAAAAGGGAATAAGGGCGACACGGAAATGTTGAATACTCATACTCTTCCTTTTTCAATATTATTGAAGCA
TTTATCAGGGTTATTGTCTCATGAGCGGATACATATTTGAATGTATTTAGAAAAATAAACAAATAGGGGT
TCCGCGCACATTTCCCCGAAAAGTGCCACCTGACGTCTAAGAAACCATTATTATCATGACATTAACCTAT
AAAAATAGGCGTATCACGAGGCCCTTTCGTCTTCAAGAATTCTGGCGAATCCTCTGACCAGCCAGAAAAC
GACCTTTCTGTGGTGAAACCGGATGCTGCAATTCAGAGCGGCAGCAAGTGGGGGACAGCAGAAGACCTGA
CCGCCGCAGAGTGGATGTTTGACATGGTGAAGACTATCGCACCATCAGCCAGAAAACCGAATTTTGCTGG
GTGGGCTAACGATATCCGCCTGATGCGTGAACGTGACGGACGTAACCACCGCGACATGTGTGTGCTGTTC
CGCTGGGCATGCTTGACGGCTAGCTCAGTCCTAGGTACAGTGCTAGCGCTAGC
