>Addgene plasmid #70206 | pBEST-p15A-J23100-deGFP-T500 (130p) | addgene partial sequence | sequence record 136410 | pBEST-F 5'-CATGGTGAAGACTATCGCAC-3'
GGGTGGGCTAACGATATCCGCCTGATGCGTGAACGTGACGGACGTAACCACCGCGACATGTGTGTGCTGT
TCCGCTGGGCATGCTTGACGGCTAGCTCAGTCCTAGGTACAGTGCTAGCGCTAGCAATAATTTTGTTTAA
CTTTAAGAAGGAGATATACCATGGAGCTTTTCACTGGCGTTGTTCCCATCCTGGTCGAGCTGGACGGCGA
CGTAAACGGCCACAAGTTCAGCGTGTCCGGCGAGGGCGAGGGCGATGCCACCTACGGCAAGCTGACCCTG
AAGTTCATCTGCACCACCGGCAAGCTGCCCGTGCCCTGGCCCACCCTCGTGACCACCCTGACCTACGGCG
TGCAGTGCTTCAGCCGCTACCCCGACCACATGAAGCAGCACGACTTCTTCAAGTCCGCCATGCCCGAAGG
CTACGTCCAGGAGCGCACCATCTTCTTCAAGGACGACGGCAACTACAAGACCCGCGCCGAGGTGAAGTTC
GAGGGCGACACCCTGGTGAACCGCATCGAGCTGAAGGGCATCGACTTCAAGGAGGACGGCAACATCCTGG
GGCACAAGCTGGAGTACAACTACAACAGCCACAACGTCTATATCATGGCCGACAAGCAGAAGAACGGCAT
CAAGGTGAACTTCAAGATCCGCCACAACATCGAGGACGGCAGCGTGCAGCTCGCCGACCACTACCAGCAG
AACACCCCCATCGGCGACGGCCCCGTGCTGCTGCCCGACAACCACTACCTGAGCACCCAGTCCGCCCTGA
GCAAAGACCCCAACGAGAAGCGCGATCACATGGTCCTGCTGGAGTTCGTGACCGCCGCCGGGATCTAACT
CGAGCAAAGCCCGCCGAAAGGCGGGCTTTTCTGTGTCGACCGATGCC
