>Addgene plasmid #70206 | pBEST-p15A-J23100-deGFP-T500 (130p) | addgene partial sequence | sequence record 136411 | pBEST-R 5'-TCTCATGTTTGACAGCTTATC-3'
AGAAGACAGTCATAAGTGCGGCGACGATAGTCATGCCCCGCGCCCACCGGAAGGAGCTGACTGGGTTGAA
GGCTCTCAAGGGCATCGGTCGACACAGAAAAGCCCGCCTTTCGGCGGGCTTTGCTCGAGTTAGATCCCGG
CGGCGGTCACGAACTCCAGCAGGACCATGTGATCGCGCTTCTCGTTGGGGTCTTTGCTCAGGGCGGACTG
GGTGCTCAGGTAGTGGTTGTCGGGCAGCAGCACGGGGCCGTCGCCGATGGGGGTGTTCTGCTGGTAGTGG
TCGGCGAGCTGCACGCTGCCGTCCTCGATGTTGTGGCGGATCTTGAAGTTCACCTTGATGCCGTTCTTCT
GCTTGTCGGCCATGATATAGACGTTGTGGCTGTTGTAGTTGTACTCCAGCTTGTGCCCCAGGATGTTGCC
GTCCTCCTTGAAGTCGATGCCCTTCAGCTCGATGCGGTTCACCAGGGTGTCGCCCTCGAACTTCACCTCG
GCGCGGGTCTTGTAGTTGCCGTCGTCCTTGAAGAAGATGGTGCGCTCCTGGACGTAGCCTTCGGGCATGG
CGGACTTGAAGAAGTCGTGCTGCTTCATGTGGTCGGGGTAGCGGCTGAAGCACTGCACGCCGTAGGTCAG
GGTGGTCACGAGGGTGGGCCAGGGCACGGGCAGCTTGCCGGTGGTGCAGATGAACTTCAGGGTCAGCTTG
CCGTAGGTGGCATCGCCCTCGCCCTCGCCGGACACGCTGAACTTGTGGCCGTTTACGTCGCCGTCCAGCT
CGACCAGGATGGGAACAACGCCAGTGAAAAGCTCCATGGTATATCTCCTTCTT
